Addgene plasmid #90144: pT2-cryR;dll4CE2-basEgfp
Purpose: contains dll4 enhancer 2 sequence and a basal promoter driving expression of eGFP
Depositing lab: Nathan Lawson. Depositing organization: University of Massachusetts, Worcester. Publication: Robust Identification of Developmentally Active Endothelial Enhancers in Zebrafish Using FANS-Assisted ATAC-Seq. Quillien A, Abdalla M, Yu J, Ou J, Zhu LJ, Lawson ND. Cell Rep. 2017 Jul 18;20(3):709-720. doi: 10.1016/j.celrep.2017.06.070. PubMed 28723572.
Backbone
  Vector backbone: pDESTtol2pACrymCherry
  Backbone manufacturer: Addgene
  Vector type: Bacterial Expression
Growth in bacteria
  Bacterial resistance: Ampicillin, 100 μg/mL
  Growth temperature: 37°C
  Growth strain: DH5alpha
  Copy number: High Copy
Gene/Insert
  Gene/Insert name: dll4E2basEgfp
  Species: D. rerio (zebrafish)
  Entrez Gene: dll4 (a.k.a. si:ch211-244p18.5, zgc:136596)
  Tag / fusion protein: EGFP (C terminal on insert)
  Cloning method: Gateway Cloning
Terms and licenses: Academic/Nonprofit Terms; Industry Terms: Not Available to Industry
How to cite: pT2-cryR;dll4CE2-basEgfp was a gift from Nathan Lawson (Addgene plasmid # 90144 ; http://n2t.net/addgene:90144 ; RRID:Addgene_90144)
