[The description below was written by a language model from this plasmid's Addgene catalogue record and pLannotate feature annotations shown in this document.]
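Description:
pT2-cryR;dll4CE2-basEgfp is a Tol2 transposon-based enhancer reporter plasmid for zebrafish transgenesis, assembled by multisite Gateway cloning into the pDESTtol2pACrymCherry destination backbone. Although catalogued as a bacterial expression vector, the bacterial elements serve only for propagation: a high-copy ColE1/pUC origin and an ampicillin resistance gene (β-lactamase with its own promoter), alongside pBluescript-derived remnants such as a lac promoter/operator, a T3 promoter and a partial M13 origin. The Tol2 arms themselves are not annotated by name. A fragment matching medaka tyrosinase probably reflects the medaka locus from which Tol2 was originally isolated, but that is an inference rather than something the record states.

The payload sits between Gateway recombination scars. The interval between attB4 and attB1, roughly 600 bp, has no annotation of its own and is where the zebrafish dll4 enhancer 2 element is expected to lie. Immediately after attB1 come a minimal TATA-box basal promoter, the EGFP coding sequence and an SV40 polyadenylation signal, followed by attB2 and attB3. Because the basal promoter has low activity on its own, EGFP expression should depend on the activity of the cloned enhancer, so fluorescence reports where and when the element is active. A separate, oppositely oriented mCherry cassette with its own SV40 poly(A) comes from the backbone. The names "cryR" and "Cry" suggest a crystallin promoter giving red lens fluorescence as a marker of transgene carriers, but this promoter is not annotated in the feature table.

The associated work concerns identifying developmentally active endothelial enhancers in zebrafish, consistent with using this construct to test the dll4 regulatory element in vivo.
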