Features (pLannotate 1.2.2; 26 found; start..end, strand, type, name):
    679..699     +  protein_bind   attB4: mutant version of attB; core recombination site for the Gateway® BP reaction BP Clonase™
   1293..1313    +  protein_bind   attB1: mutant version of attB; core recombination site for the Gateway® BP reaction BP Clonase™
   1323..1340    +  promoter       minP (fragment): minimal TATA-box promoter with low basal activity
   1399..2115    +  CDS            EGFP: EGFP is a basic (constitutively fluorescent) green fluorescent protein published in 1996, derived from Aequorea victoria. It is reported to be a rapidly-maturing weak dimer with moderate acid sensitivity.
   2116..2181    +  misc_feature   MCS: multiple cloning site
   2198..2282    +  CDS            large T antigen (fragment): large T antigen from SV40 (simian virus 40)
   2305..2426    +  polyA_signal   SV40 poly(A) signal: SV40 polyadenylation signal
   2436..2456    -  protein_bind   attB2: mutant version of attB; core recombination site for the Gateway® BP reaction BP Clonase™
   2483..2503    -  protein_bind   attB3: mutant version of attB; core recombination site for the Gateway® BP reaction BP Clonase™
   2507..2527    +  CDS            lacZα (fragment): LacZα fragment of β-galactosidase; lacZ fragment
   2543..2677    -  polyA_signal   SV40 poly(A) signal: SV40 polyadenylation signal
   2700..2783    -  CDS            large T antigen (fragment): large T antigen from SV40 (simian virus 40)
   3349..3389    -  misc_feature   MCS (fragment): pBluescript multiple cloning site
   3402..3420    -  promoter       T3 promoter: promoter for bacteriophage T3 RNA polymerase
   3465..3481    -  protein_bind   lac operator: The lac repressor binds to the lac operator to inhibit transcription in E. coli. This inhibition can be relieved by adding lactose or isopropyl-β-D-thiogalactopyranoside (IPTG). lac repressor encoded by lacI
   3489..3519    -  promoter       lac promoter: promoter for the E. coli lac operon
   3534..3555    -  protein_bind   CAP binding site: CAP binding activates transcription in the presence of cAMP. E. coli catabolite activator protein
   3568..3660    -  CDS            lacI (fragment): lac repressor; lacI; The lac repressor binds to the lac operator to inhibit transcription in E. coli. This inhibition can be relieved by adding lactose or isopropyl-β-D-thiogalactopyranoside (IPTG).
   3843..4431    -  rep_origin     ori: high-copy-number ColE1/pMB1/pBR322/pUC origin of replication
   4602..5462    -  CDS            AmpR: β-lactamase; bla; confers resistance to ampicillin, carbenicillin, and related antibiotics
   5463..5567    -  promoter       AmpR promoter: bla
   5593..5814    -  rep_origin     M13 ori (fragment) (sequence partly withheld): M13 bacteriophage origin of replication; arrow indicates direction of (+) strand synthesis
   5814..6101    +  CDS            tyr (fragment) (sequence partly withheld): TYRO_ORYLA - Also known as tyro. Experimental evidence at transcript level: Swiss-Prot protein existence level 2. This is a copper-containing oxidase that functions in the formation of pigments such as melanins and other polyphenolic compounds. From Oryzias latipes (Japanese rice fish) (Japanese killifish).
   6643..6764    -  polyA_signal   SV40 poly(A) signal: SV40 polyadenylation signal
   6787..6870    -  CDS            large T antigen (fragment): large T antigen from SV40 (simian virus 40)
   6890..7597    -  CDS            mCherry: mCherry is a basic (constitutively fluorescent) red fluorescent protein published in 2004, derived from Discosoma sp.. It is reported to be a very rapidly-maturing monomer with low acid sensitivity.
>Addgene plasmid #90144 | pT2-cryR;dll4CE2-basEgfp | addgene full sequence | sequence record 178749 | Addgene NGS Result
CGACCGGTAATGTCAGACCTGGTAACTCCTTACTGTAACTTATTGCACCTGATGAACAAAAGATGTGAAC
TGAACGCAAGTAGGAGGCTAATAGAGGCTAGTACAGTACAAAGATCCCCAAATGATGTGTGCCGGCCTTA
GTGGAGGCAGACCCCTGGTTATATACCTGTGCTGCAGAAAGAGGGGCTTACAAATGGATCTCTCTGGAAT
GGCATTATCTCATGGTGGGAACAGTGTTGTCAGCAGAATCAGCGGGGTGGACTCTGACCTGAGAATGACA
GTCTAGCACTGAATGGCTCAGACAATACTCTTGTGGCCAACTATCACCGGAAAATAAGTGCCTGCCAAAA
CAAACCAGACCAGATGAAGCTACATGGCTGTAGAACGTCAGTATTTAATGTGTTGTGGCCACTTGGTTCA
CCAGATTTAAGAGCTAATTTTTTTAAATATCACAGATAATCAATCGCTTTTTTTTTTCTTGACTGAAAAG
CTTAGACTGGAAAATTCTTTGAAAAAGTTTGCACTACAGAAAATAAATACATAACATCCTGCACTGAATG
CACACTATTAATAGAAAAGAGAGCATTATTGTAGGAAATGTATTGTATATGTACATTCTGTGCATTTCAC
AATTTTCTCGAGCAGGAAACAGCTATGACCATGATTACGCCAAGCTATCAACTTTGTATAGAAAAGTTGT
TGTTGTACATTTACATGTCAAAAATTTGGCTTTCCATTCATGAGAAACACATAAGTCAGGTCCAAAAACC
CGCCAGTTTGCTGTCTGGTGAGAAACCAGGAAGTAACAAAGCACTGAAGATCAATGAGAGCGAGGCGGTG
ACAGGAAGGGGAGGAGCTAGAGCCGTCCAATGACAGGCAGGCCTCAGGGAGCAGCAACTGACGCAAACCA
GGAAGCCACCTGATGTGACTGGGGTCAGATAAACGCAGGCCGCGGAAGAACAGGTGCTTCCTCTGCGCTC
GCTGCCTTCTTCGGCCATGTCAGACTGGTGTGTGTGTGTGTGTATTTGTGTGTGTGCACATGAGTGTGTA
TGTGCGTGTGTGGAGCGTTTAAAGGAACAGCATCCTCGGGCGGGTCGAGACGAAGGACAGTGCACGCGCA
CAGGCCAGGAAACGCCGCACAACTCCGGCTGTTTTTGTTTTTGTTCAGCCGGTCTGTTTCTATATACATG
CTGTAAACACACATTTACTCTTCGAAAAAAGAAGAAGTCGTTCAGAATTACTCTTCAAGGACTCAACCTC
ATCTGCTCCTAATATAGGCACTTGTCAAAAAGCAAGTTTGTACAAAAAAGCAGGCTAGACTCTAGAGGGT
ATATAATGGATCTCGCGTCTCAGCCTCACTTTGAGCTCCTCCACACGCTAGCGCTACCGGTCGCCACCAT
GGTGAGCAAGGGCGAGGAGCTGTTCACCGGGGTGGTGCCCATCCTGGTCGAGCTGGACGGCGACGTAAAC
GGCCACAAGTTCAGCGTGTCCGGCGAGGGCGAGGGCGATGCCACCTACGGCAAGCTGACCCTGAAGTTCA
TCTGCACCACCGGCAAGCTGCCCGTGCCCTGGCCCACCCTCGTGACCACCCTGACCTACGGCGTGCAGTG
CTTCAGCCGCTACCCCGACCACATGAAGCAGCACGACTTCTTCAAGTCCGCCATGCCCGAAGGCTACGTC
CAGGAGCGCACCATCTTCTTCAAGGACGACGGCAACTACAAGACCCGCGCCGAGGTGAAGTTCGAGGGCG
ACACCCTGGTGAACCGCATCGAGCTGAAGGGCATCGACTTCAAGGAGGACGGCAACATCCTGGGGCACAA
GCTGGAGTACAACTACAACAGCCACAACGTCTATATCATGGCCGACAAGCAGAAGAACGGCATCAAGGTG
AACTTCAAGATCCGCCACAACATCGAGGACGGCAGCGTGCAGCTCGCCGACCACTACCAGCAGAACACCC
CCATCGGCGACGGCCCCGTGCTGCTGCCCGACAACCACTACCTGAGCACCCAGTCCGCCCTGAGCAAAGA
CCCCAACGAGAAGCGCGATCACATGGTCCTGCTGGAGTTCGTGACCGCCGCCGGGATCACTCTCGGCATG
GACGAGCTGTACAAGTCCGGACTCAGATCTCGAGCTCAAGCTTCGAATTCTGCAGTCGACGGTACCGCGG
GCCCGGGATCCACCGGATCTAGATAACTGATCATAATCAGCCATACCACATTTGTAGAGGTTTTACTTGC
TTTAAAAAACCTCCCACACCTCCCCCTGAACCTGAAACATAAAATGAATGCAATTGTTGTTGTTAACTTG
TTTATTGCAGCTTATAATGGTTACAAATAAAGCAATAGCATCACAAATTTCACAAATAAAGCATTTTTTT
CACTGCATTCTAGTTGTGGTTTGTCCAAACTCATCAATGTATCTTAACGCGTACCCAGCTTTCTTGTACA
AAGTGGGGCGCGCCTACGTAACTAGTCTCGAGCAACTTTATTATACATAGTTGATAATTCACTGGCCGTC
GTTTTACGGTACCATCGATGATGATCCAGACATGATAAGATACATTGATGAGTTTGGACAAACCACAACT
AGAATGCAGTGAAAAAAATGCTTTATTTGTGAAATTTGTGATGCTATTGCTTTATTTGTAACCATTATAA
GCTGCAATAAACAAGTTAACAACAACAATTGCATTCATTTTATGTTTCAGGTTCAGGGGGAGGTGTGGGA
GGTTTTTTAAAGCAAGTAAAACCTCTACAAATGTGGTATGGCTGATTATGATCCTCTAGATCAGATCTGC
GAAGATACGGCCACGGGTGCTCTTGATCCTGTGGCTGATTTTGGACTGTGCTGCTCGCAGCTGCTGATGA
ATCACATACTTCCTCCATTTTCTTCCACTGATTGACTGTTATAATTTCCCTAATTTCCAGGTCAAGGTGC
TGTGCATTGTGGTAATAGATGTGACATGACGTCACTTCCAAAGGACCAATGAACATGTCTGACCAATTTC
ATATAATGTGAAAACGATTTTCATAGGCAGAATAAATAACATTTAAATTAAACTGGGCATCAGCGCAATT
CAATTGGTTTGGTAATAGCAAGGGAAAATAGAATGAAGTGATCTCCAAAAAATAAGTACTTTTTGACTGT
AAATAAAATTGTAAGGAGTAAAAAGTACTTTTTTTTCTAAAAAAATGTAATTAAGTAAAAGTAAAAGTAT
TGATTTTTAATTGTACTCAAGTAAAGTAAAAATCCCCAAAAATAATACTTAAGTACAGTAATCAAGTAAA
ATTACTCAAGTACTTTACACCTCTGGTTCTTGACCCCCTACCTTCAGCAAGCCCAGCAGATCCACTAGTT
CTAGAGCGGCCGCCACCGCGGTGGAGCTCCAGCTTTTGTTCCCTTTAGTGAGGGTTAATTGCGCGCTTGG
CGTAATCATGGTCATAGCTGTTTCCTGTGTGAAATTGTTATCCGCTCACAATTCCACACAACATACGAGC
CGGAAGCATAAAGTGTAAAGCCTGGGGTGCCTAATGAGTGAGCTAACTCACATTAATTGCGTTGCGCTCA
CTGCCCGCTTTCCAGTCGGGAAACCTGTCGTGCCAGCTGCATTAATGAATCGGCCAACGCGCGGGGAGAG
GCGGTTTGCGTATTGGGCGCTCTTCCGCTTCCTCGCTCACTGACTCGCTGCGCTCGGTCGTTCGGCTGCG
GCGAGCGGTATCAGCTCACTCAAAGGCGGTAATACGGTTATCCACAGAATCAGGGGATAACGCAGGAAAG
AACATGTGAGCAAAAGGCCAGCAAAAGGCCAGGAACCGTAAAAAGGCCGCGTTGCTGGCGTTTTTCCATA
GGCTCCGCCCCCCTGACGAGCATCACAAAAATCGACGCTCAAGTCAGAGGTGGCGAAACCCGACAGGACT
ATAAAGATACCAGGCGTTTCCCCCTGGAAGCTCCCTCGTGCGCTCTCCTGTTCCGACCCTGCCGCTTACC
GGATACCTGTCCGCCTTTCTCCCTTCGGGAAGCGTGGCGCTTTCTCATAGCTCACGCTGTAGGTATCTCA
GTTCGGTGTAGGTCGTTCGCTCCAAGCTGGGCTGTGTGCACGAACCCCCCGTTCAGCCCGACCGCTGCGC
CTTATCCGGTAACTATCGTCTTGAGTCCAACCCGGTAAGACACGACTTATCGCCACTGGCAGCAGCCACT
GGTAACAGGATTAGCAGAGCGAGGTATGTAGGCGGTGCTACAGAGTTCTTGAAGTGGTGGCCTAACTACG
GCTACACTAGAAGAACAGTATTTGGTATCTGCGCTCTGCTGAAGCCAGTTACCTTCGGAAAAAGAGTTGG
TAGCTCTTGATCCGGCAAACAAACCACCGCTGGTAGCGGTGGTTTTTTTGTTTGCAAGCAGCAGATTACG
CGCAGAAAAAAAGGATCTCAAGAAGATCCTTTGATCTTTTCTACGGGGTCTGACGCTCAGTGGAACGAAA
ACTCACGTTAAGGCATTTTGGTCATGAGATTATCAAAAAGGATCTTCACCTAGATCCTTTTAAATTAAAA
ATGAAGTTTTAAATCAATCTAAAGTATATATGAGTAAACTTGGTCTGACAGTTACCAATGCTTAATCAGT
GAGGCACCTATCTCAGCGATCTGTCTATTTCGTTCATCCATAGTTGCCTGACTCCCCGTCGTGTAGATAA
CTACGATACGGGAGGGCTTACCATCTGGCCCCAGTGCTGCAATGATACCGCGAGACCCACGCTCACCGGC
TCCAGATTTATCAGCAATAAACCAGCCAGCCGGAAGGGCCGAGCGCAGAAGTGGTCCTGCAACTTTATCC
GCCTCCATCCAGTCTATTAATTGTTGCCGGGAAGCTAGAGTAAGTAGTTCGCCAGTTAATAGTTTGCGCA
ACGTTGTTGCCATTGCTACAGGCATCGTGGTGTCACGCTCGTCGTTTGGTATGGCTTCATTCAGCTCCGG
TTCCCAACGATCAAGGCGAGTTACATGATCCCCCATGTTGTGCAAAAAAGCGGTTAGCTCCTTCGGTCCT
CCGATCGTTGTCAGAAGTAAGTTGGCCGCAGTGTTATCACTCATGGTTATGGCAGCACTGCATAATTCTC
TTACTGTCATGCCATCCGTAAGATGCTTTTCTGTGACTGGTGAGTACTCAACCAAGTCATTCTGAGAATA
GTGTATGCGGCGACCGAGTTGCTCTTGCCCGGCGTCAATACGGGATAATACCGCGCCACATAGCAGAACT
TTAAAAGTGCTCATCATTGGAAAACGTTCTTCGGGGCGAAAACTCTCAAGGATCTTACCGCTGTTGAGAT
CCAGTTCGATGTAACCCACTCGTGCACCCAACTGATCTTCAGCATCTTTTACTTTCACCAGCGTTTCTGG
GTGAGCAAAAACAGGAAGGCAAAATGCCGCAAAAAAGGGAATAAGGGCGACACGGAAATGTTGAATACTC
ATACTCTTCCTTTTTCAATATTATTGAAGCATTTATCAGGGTTATTGTCTCATGAGCGGATACATATTTG
AATGTATTTAGAAAAATAAACAAATAGGGGTTCCGCGCACATTTCCCCGAAAAGTGCCACCTAAATTGTA
AGCGTTAATATTTTGTTAAAATTCGCGTTAAATTTTTGTTAAATCAGCTCATTTTTTAACCAATAGGCCG
AAATCGGCAAAATCCCTTATAAATCAAAAGAATAGACCGAGATAGGGT
[37 nt withheld, positions 5719-5755]
AAAGAACGTGGACTCCAACGTCAAAGG
[32 nt withheld, positions 5783-5814]
GCTGGCTAAGAACTCATCAGCCTCCCCGGTCCATCTACCCACGTACCAATGCACCAATTGGCCACAATGA
CGGCTACTACATGGTGCCATTCCTTCCTCTTTATAGGAATGGAGACTACCTCCTGTCCAACAATGCTCTT
GGATACGAGTACGCCTACCTGTTGGACCCAGGTCATTGCACAACACCAGAAATGCCCTCTGATCTGCAAA
AGACGTGAATATCTGTTCAGACACCCATATCCACTCTGTTCCACACAGGTCAGAGGTTTGTCCAGGAGTT
CTTGACAGAGGTGTAAAAAGTACTCAAAAATTTTACTCAAGTGAAAGTACAAGTACTTAGGGAAAATTTT
ACTCAATTAAAAGTAAAAGTATCTGGCTAGAATCTTACTTGAGTAAAAGTAAAAAAGTACTCCATTAAAA
TTGTACTTGAGTATTAAGGAAGTAAAAGTAAAAGCAAGAAAGAAAACTAGAGATTCTTGTTTAAGCTTTT
AATCTCAAAAAACATTAAATGAAATGCATACAAGGTTTTATCCTGCTTTAGAACTGTTTGTATTTAATTA
TCAAACTATAAGACAGACAATCTAATGCCAGTACACGCTACTCAAAGTTGTAAAACCTCAGATTTAACTT
CAGTAGAAGCTGATTCTCAAAATTGTTAGTGTCAAGCCTAGCTCTTTTGGGGCTGAAAAGCAATCCTGCA
GTGCTGAAAAGCCTCTCACAGGCAGCCGATGCGGGAAGAGGTGTATTAGTCTTGATAGAGAGGCTGCAAA
TAGCAGGAAACGTGAGCAGAGACTCCCTGGTGTCTGAAACACAGGCCCATTTACGCCTTAAGATACATTG
ATGAGTTTGGACAAACCACAACTAGAATGCAGTGAAAAAAATGCTTTATTTGTGAAATTTGTGATGCTAT
TGCTTTATTTGTAACCATTATAAGCTGCAATAAACAAGTTAACAACAACAATTGCATTCATTTTATGTTT
CAGGTTCAGGGGGAGGTGTGGGAGGTTTTTTAAAGCAAGTAAAACCTCTACAAATGTGGTATGGCTGATT
ATGATCTAGAGTCGCGGCCGCTTTACTTGTACAGCTCGTCCATGCCGCCGGTGGAGTGGTGGCCCTCGGC
GCGCTCGTACTGTTCCACGATGGTGTAGTCCTCGTTGTGGGAGGTGATGTCCAGCTTGATGTTGACGTTG
TAGGCGCCGGGCAGCTGCACGGGCTTCTTGGCCTTGTAGGTGGTCTTGACCTCGGCGTCGTAGTGGCCGC
CGTCCTTCAGCTTCAGCCTCTGCTTGATCTCGCCCTTCAGGGCGCCGTCCTCGGGGTACATCCGCTCGGA
GGAGGCCTCCCAGCCCATGGTCTTCTTCTGCATTACGGGGCCGTCGGAGGGGAAGTTGGTGCCGCGCAGC
TTCACCTTGTAGATGAACTCGCCGTCCTGCAGGGAGGAGTCCTGGGTCACGGTCACCACGCCGCCGTCCT
CGAAGTTCATCACGCGCTCCCACTTGAAGCCCTCGGGGAAGGACAGCTTCAAGTAGTCGGGGATGTCGGC
GGGGTGCTTCACGTAGGCCTTGGAGCCGTACATGAACTGAGGGGACAGGATGTCCCAGGCGAAGGGCAGG
GGGCCGCCCTTGGTCACCTTCAGCTTGGCGGTCTGGGTGCCCTCGTAGGGGCGGCCCTCGCCCTCGCCCT
CGATCTCGAACTCGTGGCCGTTCACGGAGCCCTCCATGTGCACCTTGAAGCGCATGAACTCCTTGATGAT
GGCCATGTTGTCATCCTCGCCCTTGCTCACCATGGTGG
